>Addgene plasmid #73262 | pcDNA3.1-KozATG-dL5-2XG4S-actin | depositor full sequence | sequence record 137068 | KozATG-dL5-2XG4S-actin
GACGGATCGGGAGATCTCCCGATCCCCTATGGTGCACTCTCAGTACAATCTGCTCTGATGCCGCATAGTT
AAGCCAGTATCTGCTCCCTGCTTGTGTGTTGGAGGTCGCTGAGTAGTGCGCGAGCAAAATTTAAGCTACA
ACAAGGCAAGGCTTGACCGACAATTGCATGAAGAATCTGCTTAGGGTTAGGCGTTTTGCGCTGCTTCGCG
ATGTACGGGCCAGATATACGCGTTGACATTGATTATTGACTAGTTATTAATAGTAATCAATTACGGGGTC
ATTAGTTCATAGCCCATATATGGAGTTCCGCGTTACATAACTTACGGTAAATGGCCCGCCTGGCTGACCG
CCCAACGACCCCCGCCCATTGACGTCAATAATGACGTATGTTCCCATAGTAACGCCAATAGGGACTTTCC
ATTGACGTCAATGGGTGGAGTATTTACGGTAAACTGCCCACTTGGCAGTACATCAAGTGTATCATATATA
TGCCAAGTACGCCCCCTATTGACGTCAATGACGGTAAATGGCCCGCCTGGCATTATGCCCAGTACATGAC
CTTATGGGACTTTCCTACTTGGCAGTACATCTACGTATTAGTCATCGCTATTACCATGGTGATGCGGTTT
TGGCAGTACATCAATGGGCGTGGATAGCGGTTTGACTCACGGGGATTTCCAAGTCTCCACCCCATTGACG
TCAATGGGAGTTTGTTTTGGCACCAAAATCAACGGGACTTTCCAAAATGTCGTAACAACTCCGCCCCATT
GACGCAAATGGGCGGTAGGCGTGTACGGTGGGAGGTCTATATAAGCAGAGCTCTCTGGCTAACTAGAGAA
CCCACTGCTTACTGGCTTATCGAAATTAATACGACTCACTATAGGGAGACCCAAGCTGGCTAGCGTTTAA
ACTTAAGCTTGCCACCGGATCCGGCTTGGGGATATCCACCATGGAATTCGGCCTTTCTGGCCTGCAGGCC
GTCGTTACCCAAGAACCTAGTGTTACCGTTAGCCCAGGTGGTACTGTTATACTTACTTGTGGAAGTGGTA
CGGGTGCCGTCACATCTGGTCATTATGCAAATTGGTTTCAACAAAAACCAGGACAAGCTCCAAGAGCTTT
GATTTTTGATACTGATAAGAAGTATTCTTGGACCCCAGGTAGATTTTCTGGATCTTTGCTGGGAGCAAAG
GCAGCTTTGACAATATCAGATGCTCAGCCTGAGGACGAAGCCGAGTATTACTGTTCTCTTAGCGACGTGG
ATGGCTACTTGTTTGGCGGTGGAACACAACTGACGGTTCTGTCCGGTGGTGGCGGCTCTGGTGGCGGTGG
CAGCGGCGGTGGTGGTTCCGGAGGCGGCGGTTCTCAGGCTGTGGTGACTCAGGAGCCGTCAGTGACTGTG
TCCCCAGGAGGGACAGTCATTCTCACTTGTGGCTCCGGCACTGGAGCTGTCACCAGTGGTCATTATGCCA
ACTGGTTCCAGCAGAAGCCTGGCCAAGCCCCCAGGGCACTTATATTTGACACCGACAAGAAGTATTCCTG
GACCCCTGGCCGATTCTCAGGCTCCCTCCTTGGGGCCAAGGCTGCCCTGACCATCTCGGATGCGCAGCCT
GAAGATGAGGCTGAGTATTACTGTTCGCTCTCCGACGTTGACGGTTATCTGTTCGGAGGAGGCACCCAGC
TGACCGTCCTCTCCGCGGCCGGTCTGGCCCATATGGGAGGCGGTGGGTCTGGTGGCGGTGGCAGCACCGG
TATGGATGATGATATCGCCGCGCTCGTCGTCGACAACGGCTCCGGCATGTGCAAGGCCGGCTTCGCGGGC
GACGATGCCCCCCGGGCCGTCTTCCCCTCCATCGTGGGGCGCCCCAGGCACCAGGGCGTGATGGTGGGCA
TGGGTCAGAAGGATTCCTATGTGGGCGACGAGGCCCAGAGCAAGAGAGGCATCCTCACCCTGAAGTACCC
CATCGAGCACGGCATCGTCACCAACTGGGACGACATGGAGAAAATCTGGCACCACACCTTCTACAATGAG
CTGCGTGTGGCTCCCGAGGAGCACCCCGTGCTGCTGACCGAGGCCCCCCTGAACCCCAAGGCCAACCGCG
AGAAGATGACCCAGATCATGTTTGAGACCTTCAACACCCCAGCCATGTACGTTGCTATCCAGGCTGTGCT
ATCCCTGTACGCCTCTGGCCGTACCACTGGCATCGTGATGGACTCCGGTGACGGGGTCACCCACACTGTG
CCCATCTACGAGGGGTATGCCCTCCCCCATGCCATCCTGCGTCTGGACCTGGCTGGCCGGGACCTGACTG
ACTACCTCATGAAGATCCTCACCGAGCGCGGCTACAGCTTCACCACCACGGCCGAGCGGGAAATCGTGCG
TGACATTAAGGAGAAGCTGTGCTACGTCGCCCTGGACTTCGAGCAAGAGATGGCCACGGCTGCTTCCAGC
TCCTCCCTGGAGAAGAGCTACGAGCTGCCTGACGGCCAGGTCATCACCATTGGCAATGAGCGGTTCCGCT
GCCCTGAGGCACTCTTCCAGCCTTCCTTCCTGGGCATGGAGTCCTGTGGCATCCACGAAACTACCTTCAA
CTCCATCATGAAGTGTGACGTGGACATCCGCAAAGACCTGTACGCCAACACAGTGCTGTCTGGCGGCACC
ACCATGTACCCTGGCATTGCCGACAGGATGCAGAAGGAGATCACTGCCCTGGCACCCAGCACAATGAAGA
TCAAGATCATTGCTCCTCCTGAGCGCAAGTACTCCGTGTGGATCGGCGGCTCCATCCTGGCCTCGCTGTC
CACCTTCCAGCAGATGTGGATCAGCAAGCAGGAGTATGACGAGTCCGGCCCCTCCATCGTCCACCGCAAA
TGCTTCTAATAACTCGAGGCAGCTGTCGACTCTAGAGGGCCCGTTTAAACCCGCTGATCAGCCTCGACTG
TGCCTTCTAGTTGCCAGCCATCTGTTGTTTGCCCCTCCCCCGTGCCTTCCTTGACCCTGGAAGGTGCCAC
TCCCACTGTCCTTTCCTAATAAAATGAGGAAATTGCATCGCATTGTCTGAGTAGGTGTCATTCTATTCTG
GGGGGTGGGGTGGGGCAGGACAGCAAGGGGGAGGATTGGGAAGACAATAGCAGGCATGCTGGGGATGCGG
TGGGCTCTATGGCTTCTGAGGCGGAAAGAACCAGCTGGGGCTCTAGGGGGTATCCCC
[124 nt withheld, positions 3208-3331]
C
[91 nt withheld, positions 3333-3423]
A
[49 nt withheld, positions 3425-3473]
CCTTTGACGTTGGAGTCCACGTTCTTT
[37 nt withheld, positions 3501-3537]
ACCCTATCTCGGTCTATTCTTTTGATTTATAAGGGATTTTGCCGATTTCGGCCTATTGGTTAAAAAATGA
GCTGATTTAACAAAAATTTAACGCGAATTAATTCTGTGGAATGTGTGTCAGTTAGGGTGTGGAAAGTCCC
CAGGCTCCCCAGCAGGCAGAAGTATGCAAAGCATGCATCTCAATTAGTCAGCAACCAGGTGTGGAAAGTC
CCCAGGCTCCCCAGCAGGCAGAAGTATGCAAAGCATGCATCTCAATTAGTCAGCAACCATAGTCCCGCCC
CTAACTCCGCCCATCCCGCCCCTAACTCCGCCCAGTTCCGCCCATTCTCCGCCCCATGGCTGACTAATTT
TTTTTATTTATGCAGAGGCCGAGGCCGCCTCTGCCTCTGAGCTATTCCAGAAGTAGTGAGGAGGCTTTTT
TGGAGGCCTAGGCTTTTGCAAAAAGCTCCCGGGAGCTTGTATATCCATTTTCGGATCTGATCAAGAGACA
GGATGAGGATCGTTTCGCATGATTGAACAAGATGGATTGCACGCAGGTTCTCCGGCCGCTTGGGTGGAGA
GGCTATTCGGCTATGACTGGGCACAACAGACAATCGGCTGCTCTGATGCCGCCGTGTTCCGGCTGTCAGC
GCAGGGGCGCCCGGTTCTTTTTGTCAAGACCGACCTGTCCGGTGCCCTGAATGAACTGCAGGACGAGGCA
GCGCGGCTATCGTGGCTGGCCACGACGGGCGTTCCTTGCGCAGCTGTGCTCGACGTTGTCACTGAAGCGG
GAAGGGACTGGCTGCTATTGGGCGAAGTGCCGGGGCAGGATCTCCTGTCATCTCACCTTGCTCCTGCCGA
GAAAGTATCCATCATGGCTGATGCAATGCGGCGGCTGCATACGCTTGATCCGGCTACCTGCCCATTCGAC
CACCAAGCGAAACATCGCATCGAGCGAGCACGTACTCGGATGGAAGCCGGTCTTGTCGATCAGGATGATC
TGGACGAAGAGCATCAGGGGCTCGCGCCAGCCGAACTGTTCGCCAGGCTCAAGGCGCGCATGCCCGACGG
CGAGGATCTCGTCGTGACCCATGGCGATGCCTGCTTGCCGAATATCATGGTGGAAAATGGCCGCTTTTCT
GGATTCATCGACTGTGGCCGGCTGGGTGTGGCGGACCGCTATCAGGACATAGCGTTGGCTACCCGTGATA
TTGCTGAAGAGCTTGGCGGCGAATGGGCTGACCGCTTCCTCGTGCTTTACGGTATCGCCGCTCCCGATTC
GCAGCGCATCGCCTTCTATCGCCTTCTTGACGAGTTCTTCTGAGCGGGACTCTGGGGTTCGAAATGACCG
ACCAAGCGACGCCCAACCTGCCATCACGAGATTTCGATTCCACCGCCGCCTTCTATGAAAGGTTGGGCTT
CGGAATCGTTTTCCGGGACGCCGGCTGGATGATCCTCCAGCGCGGGGATCTCATGCTGGAGTTCTTCGCC
CACCCCAACTTGTTTATTGCAGCTTATAATGGTTACAAATAAAGCAATAGCATCACAAATTTCACAAATA
AAGCATTTTTTTCACTGCATTCTAGTTGTGGTTTGTCCAAACTCATCAATGTATCTTATCATGTCTGTAT
ACCGTCGACCTCTAGCTAGAGCTTGGCGTAATCATGGTCATAGCTGTTTCCTGTGTGAAATTGTTATCCG
CTCACAATTCCACACAACATACGAGCCGGAAGCATAAAGTGTAAAGCCTGGGGTGCCTAATGAGTGAGCT
AACTCACATTAATTGCGTTGCGCTCACTGCCCGCTTTCCAGTCGGGAAACCTGTCGTGCCAGCTGCATTA
ATGAATCGGCCAACGCGCGGGGAGAGGCGGTTTGCGTATTGGGCGCTCTTCCGCTTCCTCGCTCACTGAC
TCGCTGCGCTCGGTCGTTCGGCTGCGGCGAGCGGTATCAGCTCACTCAAAGGCGGTAATACGGTTATCCA
CAGAATCAGGGGATAACGCAGGAAAGAACATGTGAGCAAAAGGCCAGCAAAAGGCCAGGAACCGTAAAAA
GGCCGCGTTGCTGGCGTTTTTCCATAGGCTCCGCCCCCCTGACGAGCATCACAAAAATCGACGCTCAAGT
CAGAGGTGGCGAAACCCGACAGGACTATAAAGATACCAGGCGTTTCCCCCTGGAAGCTCCCTCGTGCGCT
CTCCTGTTCCGACCCTGCCGCTTACCGGATACCTGTCCGCCTTTCTCCCTTCGGGAAGCGTGGCGCTTTC
TCATAGCTCACGCTGTAGGTATCTCAGTTCGGTGTAGGTCGTTCGCTCCAAGCTGGGCTGTGTGCACGAA
CCCCCCGTTCAGCCCGACCGCTGCGCCTTATCCGGTAACTATCGTCTTGAGTCCAACCCGGTAAGACACG
ACTTATCGCCACTGGCAGCAGCCACTGGTAACAGGATTAGCAGAGCGAGGTATGTAGGCGGTGCTACAGA
GTTCTTGAAGTGGTGGCCTAACTACGGCTACACTAGAAGAACAGTATTTGGTATCTGCGCTCTGCTGAAG
CCAGTTACCTTCGGAAAAAGAGTTGGTAGCTCTTGATCCGGCAAACAAACCACCGCTGGTAGCGGTTTTT
TTGTTTGCAAGCAGCAGATTACGCGCAGAAAAAAAGGATCTCAAGAAGATCCTTTGATCTTTTCTACGGG
GTCTGACGCTCAGTGGAACGAAAACTCACGTTAAGGGATTTTGGTCATGAGATTATCAAAAAGGATCTTC
ACCTAGATCCTTTTAAATTAAAAATGAAGTTTTAAATCAATCTAAAGTATATATGAGTAAACTTGGTCTG
ACAGTTACCAATGCTTAATCAGTGAGGCACCTATCTCAGCGATCTGTCTATTTCGTTCATCCATAGTTGC
CTGACTCCCCGTCGTGTAGATAACTACGATACGGGAGGGCTTACCATCTGGCCCCAGTGCTGCAATGATA
CCGCGAGACCCACGCTCACCGGCTCCAGATTTATCAGCAATAAACCAGCCAGCCGGAAGGGCCGAGCGCA
GAAGTGGTCCTGCAACTTTATCCGCCTCCATCCAGTCTATTAATTGTTGCCGGGAAGCTAGAGTAAGTAG
TTCGCCAGTTAATAGTTTGCGCAACGTTGTTGCCATTGCTACAGGCATCGTGGTGTCACGCTCGTCGTTT
GGTATGGCTTCATTCAGCTCCGGTTCCCAACGATCAAGGCGAGTTACATGATCCCCCATGTTGTGCAAAA
AAGCGGTTAGCTCCTTCGGTCCTCCGATCGTTGTCAGAAGTAAGTTGGCCGCAGTGTTATCACTCATGGT
TATGGCAGCACTGCATAATTCTCTTACTGTCATGCCATCCGTAAGATGCTTTTCTGTGACTGGTGAGTAC
TCAACCAAGTCATTCTGAGAATAGTGTATGCGGCGACCGAGTTGCTCTTGCCCGGCGTCAATACGGGATA
ATACCGCGCCACATAGCAGAACTTTAAAAGTGCTCATCATTGGAAAACGTTCTTCGGGGCGAAAACTCTC
AAGGATCTTACCGCTGTTGAGATCCAGTTCGATGTAACCCACTCGTGCACCCAACTGATCTTCAGCATCT
TTTACTTTCACCAGCGTTTCTGGGTGAGCAAAAACAGGAAGGCAAAATGCCGCAAAAAAGGGAATAAGGG
CGACACGGAAATGTTGAATACTCATACTCTTCCTTTTTCAATATTATTGAAGCATTTATCAGGGTTATTG
TCTCATGAGCGGATACATATTTGAATGTATTTAGAAAAATAAACAAATAGGGGTTCCGCGCACATTTCCC
CGAAAAGTGCCACCTGACGTC
Features (pLannotate 1.2.2; 21 found; start..end, strand, type, name):
     28..80      -  misc_feature   bom (fragment): basis of mobility region from pBR322
    235..618     +  enhancer       CMV enhancer: human cytomegalovirus immediate early enhancer
    619..822     +  promoter       CMV promoter: human cytomegalovirus (CMV) immediate early promoter
    818..851     +  LTR            5' LTR (truncated) (fragment): truncated 5' long terminal repeat (LTR) from HIV-1
    867..885     +  promoter       T7 promoter: promoter for bacteriophage T7 RNA polymerase
    975..1694    +  CDS            FAPα2: fluorogen-activating protein composed of a dimer of the L5-MG single-chain antibody fragment (Szent-Gyorgyi et al., 2008) binds malachite green derivatives to produce red fluorescence
   1752..2876    +  CDS            ACTB: ACTB_BOVIN - Experimental evidence at protein level: Swiss-Prot protein existence level 1. Actin is a highly conserved protein that polymerizes to produce filaments that form cross-linked networks in the cytoplasm of cells. Actin exists in both monomeric (G-actin) and polymeric (F-actin) forms, both forms playing key functions, such as cell motility and contraction. In addition to their role in the cytoplasmic cytoskeleton, G- and F-actin also localize in the nucleus, and regulate gene transcription and motility and repair of damaged DNA. From Bos taurus (Bovine).
   2938..3162    +  polyA_signal   bGH poly(A) signal: bovine growth hormone polyadenylation signal
   3166..3187    +  promoter       SV40 promoter (fragment): SV40 enhancer and early promoter
   3208..3636    +  rep_origin     f1 ori (sequence partly withheld): f1 bacteriophage origin of replication; arrow indicates direction of (+) strand synthesis
   3650..3979    +  promoter       SV40 promoter: SV40 enhancer and early promoter
   4046..4837    +  CDS            neo: KKA2_KLEPN - Also known as kan, nptII. Experimental evidence at protein level: Swiss-Prot protein existence level 1. Resistance to kanamycin, neomycin, paromomycin, ribostamycin, butirosin and gentamicin B. From Klebsiella pneumoniae.
   4861..5019    +  CDS            ble (fragment): BLE_KLEPN - Experimental evidence at protein level: Swiss-Prot protein existence level 1. Binding protein with a strong affinity to the bleomycin family of antibiotics. Binds to CL990; an antimitotic-antibiotic compound. From Klebsiella pneumoniae.
   5014..5135    +  polyA_signal   SV40 poly(A) signal: SV40 polyadenylation signal
   5208..5224    -  protein_bind   lac operator: The lac repressor binds to the lac operator to inhibit transcription in E. coli. This inhibition can be relieved by adding lactose or isopropyl-β-D-thiogalactopyranoside (IPTG). lac repressor encoded by lacI
   5232..5262    -  promoter       lac promoter: promoter for the E. coli lac operon
   5277..5298    -  protein_bind   CAP binding site: CAP binding activates transcription in the presence of cAMP. E. coli catabolite activator protein
   5311..5403    -  CDS            lacI (fragment): lac repressor; lacI; The lac repressor binds to the lac operator to inhibit transcription in E. coli. This inhibition can be relieved by adding lactose or isopropyl-β-D-thiogalactopyranoside (IPTG).
   5586..6171    -  rep_origin     ori: high-copy-number ColE1/pMB1/pBR322/pUC origin of replication
   6342..7202    -  CDS            AmpR: β-lactamase; bla; confers resistance to ampicillin, carbenicillin, and related antibiotics
   7203..7307    -  promoter       AmpR promoter: bla
