[The description below was written by a language model from this plasmid's Addgene catalogue record and pLannotate feature annotations shown in this document.]
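Description:
pcDNA3.1-KozATG-dL5-2XG4S-actin is a 7.3 kb mammalian expression plasmid built on the Invitrogen pcDNA3.1 backbone, modified by removal of the NdeI site from the CMV promoter. It is maintained in E. coli at high copy through a ColE1/pUC-type origin with ampicillin selection (AmpR under its own bla promoter). It also carries an f1 origin for single-stranded DNA production. For stable selection in mammalian cells, an SV40 early promoter drives the neomycin phosphotransferase gene, followed by an SV40 polyadenylation signal, conferring G418 resistance. Several short fragment annotations in the feature table (HIV-1 LTR, ble, lacI, bom) appear to be partial backbone matches rather than functional elements.

The payload is a roughly 1.95 kb insert cloned between BamHI and XhoI, transcribed from the CMV enhancer/promoter and terminated by the bovine growth hormone poly(A) signal. A T7 promoter lies upstream of the insert. As the construct name indicates, the open reading frame begins with a Kozak-context ATG. It encodes the dL5** fluorogen-activating protein (FAP), a dimer of the L5-MG single-chain antibody fragment carrying the E52D/L91S substitutions (also numbered E50D/L89S). The FAP is joined at its C-terminus through two copies of a G4S flexible linker to beta-actin. The record lists the actin as human ACTB; the automated annotation matched the bovine protein, reflecting how conserved actin is.

The FAP is non-fluorescent on its own but binds malachite green derivatives to produce red fluorescence. The fusion therefore allows the actin cytoskeleton to be labelled on demand by adding fluorogen. The associated publication applied this noncovalent fluorogen activation to localization microscopy.
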