Addgene plasmid #73262: pcDNA3.1-KozATG-dL5-2XG4S-actin
Purpose: Expresses dL5(E52D)-actin fusion within mammalian cells. (MBIC5, dL5**, FAP)
Depositing lab: Marcel Bruchez. Publication: Localization microscopy using noncovalent fluorogen activation by genetically encoded fluorogen-activating proteins. Yan Q, Schwartz SL, Maji S, Huang F, Szent-Gyorgyi C, Lidke DS, Lidke KA, Bruchez MP. Chemphyschem. 2014 Mar 17;15(4):687-95. doi: 10.1002/cphc.201300757. Epub 2013 Nov 5. PubMed 24194371.
Backbone
  Vector backbone: pcDNA3.1
  Backbone manufacturer: Invitrogen
  Backbone size w/o insert (bp): 5382
  Total vector size (bp): 7338
  Modifications to backbone: The NdeI site was removed from the CMV promoter
  Vector type: Mammalian Expression
  Selectable markers: Neomycin (select with G418)
Growth in bacteria
  Bacterial resistance: Ampicillin, 100 μg/mL
  Growth temperature: 37°C
  Growth strain: DH5alpha
  Growth instructions: No special instructions.
  Copy number: High Copy
Gene/Insert
  Gene/Insert name: KozATG-dL5-2XG4S-actin (alt name: dL5-actin)
  Species: H. sapiens (human), Synthetic
  Insert size (bp): 1950
  Mutation: The dL5** FAP is E50D, L89S, also known as E52D/L91S and NP138
  Entrez Gene: ACTB (a.k.a. BKRNS, BNS, BRWS1, CSMH, DDS1, PS1TP5BP1, THC8)
  Promoter: CMV
  Tag / fusion protein: The FAP and actin are fused with 2 copies of a G4S linker
  Cloning method: Restriction Enzyme; 5′ cloning site BamHI (not destroyed); 3′ cloning site XhoI (not destroyed)
  Sequencing primers: 5′ CMVF; 3′ BGHR
Terms and licenses: Academic/Nonprofit Terms; Industry Terms: Not Available to Industry
Depositor comments: Please visit the Molecular Biosensor and Imaging Center website for current protocols and information about dyes to be used in combination with the proteins expressed from this plasmid.
How to cite: pcDNA3.1-KozATG-dL5-2XG4S-actin was a gift from Marcel Bruchez (Addgene plasmid # 73262 ; http://n2t.net/addgene:73262 ; RRID:Addgene_73262)
