>Addgene plasmid #73262 | pcDNA3.1-KozATG-dL5-2XG4S-actin | addgene partial sequence | sequence record 139814 | CMV-F 5'-CGCAAATGGGCGGTAGGCGTG-3'
CTATATAAGCAGAGCTCTCTGGCTAACTAGAGAACCCACTGCTTACTGGCTTATCGAAATTAATACGACT
CACTATAGGGAGACCCAAGCTGGCTAGCGTTTAAACTTAAGCTTGCCACCGGATCCGGCTTGGGGATATC
CACCATGGAATTCGGCCTTTCTGGCCTGCAGGCCGTCGTTACCCAAGAACCTAGTGTTACCGTTAGCCCA
GGTGGTACTGTTATACTTACTTGTGGAAGTGGTACGGGTGCCGTCACATCTGGTCATTATGCAAATTGGT
TTCAACAAAAACCAGGACAAGCTCCAAGAGCTTTGATTTTTGATACTGATAAGAAGTATTCTTGGACCCC
AGGTAGATTTTCTGGATCTTTGCTGGGAGCAAAGGCAGCTTTGACAATATCAGATGCTCAGCCTGAGGAC
GAAGCCGAGTATTACTGTTCTCTTAGCGACGTGGATGGCTACTTGTTTGGCGGTGGAACACAACTGACGG
TTCTGTCCGGTGGTGGCGGCTCTGGTGGCGGTGGCAGCGGCGGTGGTGGTTCCGGAGGCGGCGGTTCTCA
GGCTGTGGTGACTCAGGAGCCGTCAGTGACTGTGTCCCCAGGAGGGACAGTCATTCTCACTTGTGGCTCC
GGCACTGGAGCTGTCACCAGTGGTCATTATGCCAACTGGTTCCAGCAGAAGCCTGGCCAAGCCCCCAGGG
CACTTATATTTGACACCGACAAGAAGTATTCCTGGACCCCTGGCCGATTCTCAGGCTCCCTCCTTGGGGC
CAAGGCTGCCCTGACCATCTCGGATGCGCAGCCTGAAGATGAGGCTGAGTATTACTGTTCGCTCTCCGAC
GTTGACGGTTATCTGTTCGGAGGAGGCACCCAGCTGACCGTCCTCTCCGCGGCCGGTCTGGCCCATATGG
GAGGCGGTGGGTCTGGTGGCGGTGGCAGCACCGGTATGGATGATGATATCGCCGCGCTCGTCGTCGACAA
CGGCTCCGGCATGTGCAAGGCCGGCTTC
