>Addgene plasmid #73262 | pcDNA3.1-KozATG-dL5-2XG4S-actin | addgene partial sequence | sequence record 139816 | BGH-rev 5'-TAGAAGGCACAGTCGAGG-3'
CGGGCCCTCTAGAGTCGACAGCTGCCTCGAGTTATTAGAAGCATTTGCGGTGGACGATGGAGGGGCCGGA
CTCGTCATACTCCTGCTTGCTGATCCACATCTGCTGGAAGGTGGACAGCGAGGCCAGGATGGAGCCGCCG
ATCCACACGGAGTACTTGCGCTCAGGAGGAGCAATGATCTTGATCTTCATTGTGCTGGGTGCCAGGGCAG
TGATCTCCTTCTGCATCCTGTCGGCAATGCCAGGGTACATGGTGGTGCCGCCAGACAGCACTGTGTTGGC
GTACAGGTCTTTGCGGATGTCCACGTCACACTTCATGATGGAGTTGAAGGTAGTTTCGTGGATGCCACAG
GACTCCATGCCCAGGAAGGAAGGCTGGAAGAGTGCCTCAGGGCAGCGGAACCGCTCATTGCCAATGGTGA
TGACCTGGCCGTCAGGCAGCTCGTAGCTCTTCTCCAGGGAGGAGCTGGAAGCAGCCGTGGCCATCTCTTG
CTCGAAGTCCAGGGCGACGTAGCACAGCTTCTCCTTAATGTCACGCACGATTTCCCGCTCGGCCGTGGTG
GTGAAGCTGTAGCCGCGCTCGGTGAGGATCTTCATGAGGTAGTCAGTCAGGTCCCGGCCAGCCAGGTCCA
GACGCAGGATGGCATGGGGGAGGGCATACCCCTCGTAGATGGGCACAGTGTGGGTGACCCCGTCACCGGA
GTCCATCACGATGCCAGTGGTACGGCCAGAGGCGTACAGGGATAGCACAGCCTGGATAGCAACGTACATG
GCTGGGGTGTTGAAGGTCTCAAACATGATCTGGGTCATCTTCTCGCGGTTGGCCTTGGGGTTCAGGGGGG
CCTCGGTCAGCAGCACGGGGTGCTCCTCGGGAGCCACACGCAGCTCATTGTAGAAGGTGTGGTGCCAGAT
TTTCTCCATGTCGTCCCAGTTGGTGACGATGCCGTGCTCGATGGGGTACTTCAGGGTGAGGATGCCTCTC
TTGCTCTGGGCCTCGTCGCCCACATAGGAATCCTTCTGACCCATGCCCACCATCACGCCCTGGTGCCTGG
GGCGCCCCACGATGGAGGGGAAGACGGCCCGGGGGGCATCGTCGCCCGCGAAGCCGGCCTTGCACATGCC
GGAGCCGTTGTCGACGACGA
